>Addgene plasmid #205144 | pYPQ141B-ge4.1 | addgene full sequence | sequence record 413166 | Addgene NGS Result
CGTTCCCTCTAGATAACGCAGGATCCTATTTACTTTAAATTTTTCTTATGGCTCAGCCTGTGATGGATAA
CTGAATCAAACAAATGGCGTCTGGGTTTAAGAACATCTGTTTTGGCTATGTTGGACGAAACAAGTGAACT
TTTAGGATCAACTTCCGTTTATATACGGAGCTTATATCGAGCAATAAGATAAGTGGGCTTTTTATGTAAT
TTAATGGGCTATCGTCCATATATTCACTAATACCCATGCCCAGTACCCATGTATGCGTTTCATATAAGCT
CCTAATTTCTCCCACATCGCTCAAATCTAAACAAATCTTGTTGTATATATAACACTGAGGGAGCACCATT
GGTCACCGCTTCACTTAGAGNTGAAGGTGGGCTGCTTGCATCAGCCTAATGTCGAGAAGTGCTTTCTTCG
GAAAGTAACCCTCGAAACAAAGAAAGGAATGCAACGGAGACGAGATCTAGTCTGAGTCGACCGTCTCTTT
TTATTTTTTTTCCCTTTCCTTTTTTAACTAGTAAGGGCGAATTCGACCCAGCTTTCTTGTACAAAGTTGG
CATTATAAAAAATAATTGCTCATCAATTTGTTGCAACGAACAGGTCACTATCAGTCAAAATAAAATCATT
ATTTGCCATCCAGCTGATATCCCCTATAGTGAGTCGTATTACATGGTCATAGCATCCCCTATAGTGAGTC
GTATTACATGGTCATAGCTGTTTCCTGGCAGCTCTGGCCCGTGTCTCAAAATCTCTGATGTTACATTGCA
CAAGATAAAAATATATCATCATGCCTCCTCTGGACCAGCCAGGACAGAAATGCCTCGACTTCGCTGCTAC
CCAAGGTTGCCGGGTGACGCACACCGTGGAAACGGATGAAGGCACGAACCCAGTGGACATAAGCCTGTTC
GGTTCGTAAGCTGTAATGCAAGTAGCGTATGCGCTCACGCAACTGGTCCAGAACCTTGACCGAACGCAGC
GGTGGTAACGGCGCAGTGGCGGTTTTCATGGCTTGTTATGACTGTTTTTTTGGGGTACAGTCTATGCCTC
GGGCATCCAAGCAGCAAGCGCGTTACGCCGTGGGTCGATGTTTGATGTTATGGAGCAGCAACGATGTTAC
GCAGCAGGGCAGTCGCCCTAAAACAAAGTTAAACATTATGAGGGAAGCGGTGATCGCCGAAGTATCGACT
CAACTATCAGAGGTAGTTGGCGTCATCGAGCGCCATCTCGAACCGACGTTGCTGGCCGTACATTTGTACG
GCTCCGCAGTGGATGGCGGCCTGAAGCCACACAGTGATATTGATTTGCTGGTTACGGTGACCGTAAGGCT
TGATGAAACAACGCGGCGAGCTTTGATCAACGACCTTTTGGAAACTTCGGCTTCCCCTGGAGAGAGCGAG
ATTCTCCGCGCTGTAGAAGTCACCATTGTTGTGCACGACGACATCATTCCGTGGCGTTATCCAGCTAAGC
GCGAACTGCAATTTGGAGAATGGCAGCGCAATGACATTCTTGCAGGTATCTTCGAGCCAGCCACGATCGA
CATTGATCTGGCTATCTTGCTGACAAAAGCAAGAGAACATAGCGTTGCCTTGGTAGGTCCAGCGGCGGAG
GAACTCTTTGATCCGGTTCCTGAACAGGATCTATTTGAGGCGCTAAATGAAACCTTAACGCTATGGAACT
CGCCGCCCGACTGGGCTGGCGATGAGCGAAATGTAGTGCTTACGTTGTCCCGCATTTGGTACAGCGCAGT
AACCGGCAAAATCGCGCCGAAGGATGTCGCTGCCGACTGGGCAATGGAGCGCCTGCCGGCCCAGTATCAG
CCCGTCATACTTGAAGCTAGACAGGCTTATCTTGGACAAGAAGAAGATCGCTTGGCCTCGCGCGCAGATC
AGTTGGAAGAATTTGTCCACTACGTGAAAGGCGAGATCACCAAGGTAGTCGGCAAATAACCCTCGAGCCA
CCCATGACCAAAATCCCTTAACGTGAGTTACGCGTCGTTCCACTGAGCGTCAGACCCCGTAGAAAAGATC
AAAGGATCTTCTTGAGATCCTTTTTTTCTGCGCGTAATCTGCTGCTTGCAAACAAAAAAACCACCGCTAC
CAGCGGTGGTTTGTTTGCCGGATCAAGAGCTACCAACTCTTTTTCCGAAGGTAACTGGCTTCAGCAGAGC
GCAGATACCAAATACTGTTCTTCTAGTGTAGCCGTAGTTAGGCCACCACTTCAAGAACTCTGTAGCACCG
CCTACATACCTCGCTCTGCTAATCCTGTTACCAGTGGCTGCTGCCAGTGGCGATAAGTCGTGTCTTACCG
GGTTGGACTCAAGACGATAGTTACCGGATAAGGCGCAGCGGTCGGGCTGAACGGGGGGTTCGTGCACACA
GCCCAGCTTGGAGCGAACGACCTACACCGAACTGAGATACCTACAGCGTGAGCTATGAGAAAGCGCCACG
CTTCCCGAAGGGAGAAAGGCGGACAGGTATCCGGTAAGCGGCAGGGTCGGAACAGGAGAGCGCACGAGGG
AGCTTCCAGGGGGAAACGCCTGGTATCTTTATAGTCCTGTCGGGTTTCGCCACCTCTGACTTGAGCGTCG
ATTTTTGTGATGCTCGTCAGGGGGGCGGAGCCTATGGAAAAACGCCAGCAACGCGGCCTTTTTACGGTTC
CTGGCCTTTTGCTGGCCTTTTGCTCACATGTTCTTTCCTGCGTTATCCCCTGATTCTGTGGATAACCGTA
TTACCGCCTTTGAGTGAGCTGATACCGCTCGCCGCAGCCGAACGACCGAGCGCAGCGAGTCAGTGAGCGA
GGAAGCGGAAGAGCGCCCAATACGCAAACCGCCTCTCCCCGCGCGTTGGCCGATTCATTAATGCAGCTGG
CACGACAGGTTTCCCGACTGGAAAGCGGGCAGTGAGCGCAACGCAATTAATACGCGTACCGCGAGCCAGG
AAGAGTTTGTAGAAACGCAAAAAGGCCATCCGTCAGGATGGCCTTCTGCTTAGTTTGATGCCTGGCAGTT
TATGGCGGGCGTCCTGCCCGCCACCCTCCGGGCCGTTGCTTCACAACGTTCAAATCCGCTCCCGGCGGAT
TTGTCCTACTCAGGAGAGCGTTCACCGACAAACAACAGATAAAACGAAAGGCCCAGTCTTCCGACTGAGC
CTTTCGTTTTATTTGATGCCTGGCAGTTCCCTACTCTCGCGTTAACGCTTGCATGGATGTTTTCCCAGTC
ACGACGTTGTAAAACGACGGCCAGTCTTAAGCTCGGGCCCAATAATGATTTTATTTTGACTGATAGTGAC
CTGTTCGTTGCAACAAATTGATGAGCAATGCTTTTTTATAATGCCAACTTTGTATACAAAAGTTGCCCCA
TGG
Features (pLannotate 1.2.2; 14 found; start..end, strand, type, name):
    484..500     +  intron         cat1 intron (fragment): castor bean catalase intron, modified
    536..635     -  protein_bind   attL2: mutant version of attL; recombination site for the Gateway® LR reaction LR Clonase™
    653..671     -  promoter       T7 promoter: promoter for bacteriophage T7 RNA polymerase
    688..706     -  promoter       T7 promoter: promoter for bacteriophage T7 RNA polymerase
    896..919     +  promoter       Pc promoter (fragment): intI1 (promoter lies within the coding sequence); class 1 integron promoter
   1095..1151    +  CDS            GmR (fragment): gentamycin acetyltransferase; aacC1; confers resistance to gentamycin
   1158..1949    +  CDS            SmR: aminoglycoside adenylyltransferase (Murphy, 1985); aadA; confers resistance to spectinomycin and streptomycin
   2042..2630    +  rep_origin     ori: high-copy-number ColE1/pMB1/pBR322/pUC origin of replication
   2813..2905    +  CDS            lacI (fragment): lac repressor; lacI; The lac repressor binds to the lac operator to inhibit transcription in E. coli. This inhibition can be relieved by adding lactose or isopropyl-β-D-thiogalactopyranoside (IPTG).
   2960..2987    -  terminator     rrnB T2 terminator: transcription terminator T2 from the E. coli rrnB gene
   3119..3162    +  terminator     rrnB T1 terminator: Escherichia coli rrnB; transcription terminator T1 from the E. coli rrnB gene
   3209..3245    -  CDS            lacZα (fragment): LacZα fragment of β-galactosidase; lacZ fragment
   3261..3344    +  protein_bind   attL1 (fragment): mutant version of attL; recombination site for the Gateway® LR reaction LR Clonase™
   3335..3355    +  protein_bind   attB5: mutant version of attB; core recombination site for the Gateway® BP reaction BP Clonase™
