[The description below was written by a language model from this plasmid's Addgene catalogue record and pLannotate feature annotations shown in this document.]
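Description:
pYPQ141B-ge4.1 is a small (3,363 bp) guide RNA entry plasmid for plant CRISPR genome editing, built on the pYPQ104 backbone. It is maintained in E. coli through a high-copy ColE1/pUC-type origin and selected with spectinomycin via the aadA (SmR) aminoglycoside adenylyltransferase gene. The feature table also picks up short fragments of a class 1 integron Pc promoter and a gentamicin acetyltransferase gene just upstream of SmR; these appear to be remnants of the resistance cassette's origin rather than functional markers. rrnB T1 and T2 terminators sit near the cloning region, where they insulate it from read-through transcription.

According to the catalogue entry, the payload is a guide RNA expression cassette driven by the AtU3 promoter, a small nuclear RNA promoter suited to producing short, uncapped transcripts in plant cells. Spacer sequences are inserted at a cloning site flanked by BsmBI, a type IIS enzyme. The cassette carries the ge4.1 5′ and 3′ modifications of the guide scaffold. The associated publication concerns editing in rice and tomato with the compact Un1Cas12f1 nuclease, suggesting this engineered scaffold is meant for that enzyme. The automated annotation does not detect the promoter, scaffold or cloning site, so their positions are not given. It does identify Gateway recombination sites around the cassette region: attL2 on one side and an attL1 fragment overlapping an attB5 core on the other (consistent with an attL5-type site). This indicates that the finished guide cassette is intended to be moved by LR recombination, presumably alongside a nuclease entry clone, into a destination vector. The depositor notes a single-base mismatch in the ge4.1 5′ region that does not affect function.
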