Addgene plasmid #205144: pYPQ141B-ge4.1
Purpose: Guide RNA expression cassette harboring AtU3 promoter, ge4.1 5’ modification, and ge4.1 3’ modification
Depositing lab: Yiping Qi. Depositing organization: University of Maryland, College Park. Publication: Genome editing in rice and tomato with a small Un1Cas12f1 nuclease. Tang X, Eid A, Zhang R, Cheng Y, Liu A, Chen Y, Chen P, Zhang Y, Qi Y. Plant Genome. 2024 May 28:e20465. doi: 10.1002/tpg2.20465. PubMed 38807445.
Backbone
  Vector backbone: pYPQ104
  Total vector size (bp): 3363
  Vector type: CRISPR
Growth in bacteria
  Bacterial resistance: Spectinomycin, 50 μg/mL
  Growth temperature: 37°C
  Growth strain: DH5alpha
  Copy number: High Copy
Gene/Insert
  Gene/Insert name: gRNA cloning site
  Promoter: AtU3
  Cloning method: Restriction Enzyme; 5′ cloning site BsmBI (unknown if destroyed); 3′ cloning site BsmBI (unknown if destroyed)
  Sequencing primers: 5′ M13-F; 3′ M13-R
Terms and licenses: Academic/Nonprofit Terms; Industry Terms: Not Available to Industry
Depositor comments: We observed 1 base pair mismatch between Addgene's sequence and the depositor's sequence, present in the ge4.1_5' region. It does not affect the plasmid function.
How to cite: pYPQ141B-ge4.1 was a gift from Yiping Qi (Addgene plasmid # 205144 ; http://n2t.net/addgene:205144 ; RRID:Addgene_205144)
